>Addgene plasmid #214932 | His6-pAG-RTase | addgene full sequence | sequence record 426479 | Addgene NGS Result
GCTTTCTATGAAATCTTACATTTACCTAACTTAAACGAAGAACAACGCAATGGTTTCATCCAAAGCCTAA
AAGATGACCCAAGCCAAAGCGCTAACCTTTTAGCAGAAGCTAAAAAGCTAAATGATGCTCAAGCACCAAA
AGCTGACAACAAATTCAACAAAGAACAACAAAATGCTTTCTATGAAATTTTACATTTACCTAACTTAACT
GAAGAACAACGTAACGGCTTCATCCAAAGCCTTAAAGACGATCCTTCAGTGAGCAAAGAAATTTTAGCAG
AAGCTAAAAAGCTAAACGATGCTCAAGCACCAAAAACAACTTATAAATTAGTCATCAACGGGAAAACGCT
GAAGGGTGAAACCACGACAGAGGCCGTAGATGCGGAGACAGCGGAGCGCCACTTTAAGCAATACGCGAAT
GATAACGGTGTAGACGGCGAGTGGACCTACGACGACGCGACAAAGACCTTTACCGTCACGGAGAAACCTG
AGGTTATCGACGCGTCTGAGTTGACGCCAGCCGTATCTAGCGGAGGATCCTCTGGCAGCGAGACACCAGG
AACAAGCGAGTCAGCAACACCAGAGAGCAGTGGCGGCAGCAGCGGCGGCAGCAGCTGGCTGTCTGATTTT
CCTCAGGCCTGGGCGGAAACCGGGGGCATGGGACTGGCAGTTCGCCAAGCTCCTCTGATCATACCTCTGA
AAGCAACCTCTACCCCCGTGTCCATAAAACAATACCCCATGTCACAAGAAGCCAGACTGGGGATCAAGCC
CCACATACAGAGACTGTTGGACCAGGGAATACTGGTACCCTGCCAGTCCCCCTGGAACACGCCCCTGCTA
CCCGTTAAGAAACCAGGGACTAATGATTATAGGCCTGTCCAGGATCTGAGAGAAGTCAACAAGCGGGTGG
AAGACATCCACCCCACCGTGCCCAACCCTTACAACCTCTTGAGCGGGCTCCCACCGTCCCACCAGTGGTA
CACTGTGCTTGATTTAAAGGATGCCTTTTTCTGCCTGAGACTCCACCCCACCAGTCAGCCTCTCTTCGCC
TTTGAGTGGAGAGATCCAGAGATGGGAATCTCAGGACAATTGACCTGGACCAGACTCCCACAGGGTTTCA
AAAACAGTCCCACCCTGTTTAATGAGGCACTGCACAGAGACCTAGCAGACTTCCGGATCCAGCACCCAGA
CTTGATCCTGCTACAGTACGTGGATGACTTACTGCTGGCCGCCACTTCTGAGCTAGACTGCCAACAAGGT
ACTCGGGCCCTGTTACAAACCCTAGGGAACCTCGGGTATCGGGCCTCGGCCAAGAAAGCCCAAATTTGCC
AGAAACAGGTCAAGTATCTGGGGTATCTTCTAAAAGAGGGTCAGAGATGGCTGACTGAGGCCAGAAAAGA
GACTGTGATGGGGCAGCCTACTCCGAAGACCCCTCGACAACTAAGGGAGTTCCTAGGGAAGGCAGGCTTC
TGTCGCCTCTTCATCCCTGGGTTTGCAGAAATGGCAGCCCCCCTGTACCCTCTCACCAAACCGGGGACTC
TGTTTAATTGGGGCCCAGACCAACAAAAGGCCTATCAAGAAATCAAGCAAGCTCTTCTAACTGCCCCAGC
CCTGGGGTTGCCAGATTTGACTAAGCCCTTTGAACTCTTTGTCGACGAGAAGCAGGGCTACGCCAAAGGT
GTCCTAACGCAAAAACTGGGACCTTGGCGTCGGCCGGTGGCCTACCTGTCCAAAAAGCTAGACCCAGTAG
CAGCTGGGTGGCCCCCTTGCCTACGGATGGTAGCAGCCATTGCCGTACTGACAAAGGATGCAGGCAAGCT
AACCATGGGACAGCCACTAGTCATTCTGGCCCCCCATGCAGTAGAGGCACTAGTCAAACAACCCCCCGAC
CGCTGGCTTTCCAACGCCCGGATGACTCACTATCAGGCCTTGCTTTTGGACACGGACCGGGTCCAGTTCG
GACCGGTGGTAGCCCTGAACCCGGCTACGCTGCTCCCACTGCCTGAGGAAGGGCTGCAACACAACTGCCT
TGATTAACTCGAGCACCACCACCACCACCACTGAGATCCGGCTGCTAACAAAGCCCGAAAGGAAGCTGAG
TTGGCTGCTGCCGCCGCTGAGCAATAACTAGCATAACCCCTTGGGGCCTCTAAACGGGTCTTGAGGGGTT
TTTTGCTGAAAGGAGGAACTATATCCGGATTGGCGAATGGG
[124 nt withheld, positions 2212-2335]
C
[91 nt withheld, positions 2337-2427]
A
[49 nt withheld, positions 2429-2477]
CCTTTGACGTTGGAGTCCACGTTCTTT
[37 nt withheld, positions 2505-2541]
ACCCTATCTCGGTCTATTCTTTTGATTTATAAGGGATTTTGCCGATTTCGGCCTATTGGTTAAAAAATGA
GCTGATTTAACAAAAATTTAACGCGAATTTTAACAAAATATTAACGCTTACAATTTAGGTGGCACTTTTC
GGGGAAATGTGCGCGGAACCCCTATTTGTTTATTTTTCTAAATACATTCAAATATGTATCCGCTCATGAA
TTAATTCTTAGAAAAACTCATCGAGCATCAAATGAAACTGCAATTTATTCATATCAGGATTATCAATACC
ATATTTTTGAAAAAGCCGTTTCTGTAATGAAGGAGAAAACTCACCGAGGCAGTTCCATAGGATGGCAAGA
TCCTGGTATCGGTCTGCGATTCCGACTCGTCCAACATCAATACAACCTATTAATTTCCCCTCGTCAAAAA
TAAGGTTATCAAGTGAGAAATCACCATGAGTGACGACTGAATCCGGTGAGAATGGCAAAAGTTTATGCAT
TTCTTTCCAGACTTGTTCAACAGGCCAGCCATTACGCTCGTCATCAAAATCACTCGCATCAACCAAACCG
TTATTCATTCGTGATTGCGCCTGAGCGAGACGAAATACGCGATCGCTGTTAAAAGGACAATTACAAACAG
GAATCGAATGCAACCGGCGCAGGAACACTGCCAGCGCATCAACAATATTTTCACCTGAATCAGGATATTC
TTCTAATACCTGGAATGCTGTTTTCCCGGGGATCGCAGTGGTGAGTAACCATGCATCATCAGGAGTACGG
ATAAAATGCTTGATGGTCGGAAGAGGCATAAATTCCGTCAGCCAGTTTAGTCTGACCATCTCATCTGTAA
CATCATTGGCAACGCTACCTTTGCCATGTTTCAGAAACAACTCTGGCGCATCGGGCTTCCCATACAATCG
ATAGATTGTCGCACCTGATTGCCCGACATTATCGCGAGCCCATTTATACCCATATAAATCAGCATCCATG
TTGGAATTTAATCGCGGCCTAGAGCAAGACGTTTCCCGTTGAATATGGCTCATAACACCCCTTGTATTAC
TGTTTATGTAAGCAGACAGTTTTATTGTTCATGACCAAAATCCCTTAACGTGAGTTTTCGTTCCACTGAG
CGTCAGACCCCGTAGAAAAGATCAAAGGATCTTCTTGAGATCCTTTTTTTCTGCGCGTAATCTGCTGCTT
GCAAACAAAAAAACCACCGCTACCAGCGGTGGTTTGTTTGCCGGATCAAGAGCTACCAACTCTTTTTCCG
AAGGTAACTGGCTTCAGCAGAGCGCAGATACCAAATACTGTCCTTCTAGTGTAGCCGTAGTTAGGCCACC
ACTTCAAGAACTCTGTAGCACCGCCTACATACCTCGCTCTGCTAATCCTGTTACCAGTGGCTGCTGCCAG
TGGCGATAAGTCGTGTCTTACCGGGTTGGACTCAAGACGATAGTTACCGGATAAGGCGCAGCGGTCGGGC
TGAACGGGGGGTTCGTGCACACAGCCCAGCTTGGAGCGAACGACCTACACCGAACTGAGATACCTACAGC
GTGAGCTATGAGAAAGCGCCACGCTTCCCGAAGGGAGAAAGGCGGACAGGTATCCGGTAAGCGGCAGGGT
CGGAACAGGAGAGCGCACGAGGGAGCTTCCAGGGGGAAACGCCTGGTATCTTTATAGTCCTGTCGGGTTT
CGCCACCTCTGACTTGAGCGTCGATTTTTGTGATGCTCGTCAGGGGGGCGGAGCCTATGGAAAAACGCCA
GCAACGCGGCCTTTTTACGGTTCCTGGCCTTTTGCTGGCCTTTTGCTCACATGTTCTTTCCTGCGTTATC
CCCTGATTCTGTGGATAACCGTATTACCGCCTTTGAGTGAGCTGATACCGCTCGCCGCAGCCGAACGACC
GAGCGCAGCGAGTCAGTGAGCGAGGAAGCGGAAGAGCGCCTGATGCGGTATTTTCTCCTTACGCATCTGT
GCGGTATTTCACACCGCAATGGTGCACTCTCAGTACAATCTGCTCTGATGCCGCATAGTTAAGCCAGTAT
ACACTCCGCTATCGCTACGTGACTGGGTCATGGCTGCGCCCCGACACCCGCCAACACCCGCTGACGCGCC
CTGACGGGCTTGTCTGCTCCCGGCATCCGCTTACAGACAAGCTGTGACCGTCTCCGGGAGCTGCATGTGT
CAGAGGTTTTCACCGTCATCACCGAAACGCGCGAGGCAGCTGCGGTAAAGCTCATCAGCGTGGTCGTGAA
GCGATTCACAGATGTCTGCCTGTTCATCCGCGTCCAGCTCGTTGAGTTTCTCCAGAAGCGTTAATGTCTG
GCTTCTGATAAAGCGGGCCATGTTAAGGGCGGTTTTTTCCTGTTTGGTCACTGATGCCTCCGTGTAAGGG
GGATTTCTGTTCATGGGGGTAATGATACCGATGAAACGAGAGAGGATGCTCACGATACGGGTTACTGATG
ATGAACATGCCCGGTTACTGGAACGTTGTGAGGGTAAACAACTGGCGGTATGGATGCGGCGGGACCAGAG
AAAAATCACTCAGGGTCAATGCCAGCGCTTCGTTAATACAGATGTAGGTGTTCCACAGGGTAGCCAGCAG
CATCCTGCGATGCAGATCCGGAACATAATGGTGCAGGGCGCTGACTTCCGCGTTTCCAGACTTTACGAAA
CACGGAAACCGAAGACCATTCATGTTGTTGCTCAGGTCGCAGACGTTTTGCAGCAGCAGTCGCTTCACGT
TCGCTCGCGTATCGGTGATTCATTCTGCTAACCAGTAAGGCAACCCCGCCAGCCTAGCCGGGTCCTCAAC
GACAGGAGCACGATCATGCGCACCCGTGGGGCCGCCATGCCGGCGATAATGGCCTGCTTCTCGCCGAAAC
GTTTGGTGGCGGGACCAGTGACGAAGGCTTGAGCGAGGGCGTGCAAGATTCCGAATACCGCAAGCGACAG
GCCGATCATCGTCGCGCTCCAGCGAAAGCGGTCCTCGCCGAAAATGACCCAGAGCGCTGCCGGCACCTGT
CCTACGAGTTGCATGATAAAGAAGACAGTCATAAGTGCGGCGACGATAGTCATGCCCCGCGCCCACCGGA
AGGAGCTGACTGGGTTGAAGGCTCTCAAGGGCATCGGTCGAGATCCCGGTGCCTAATGAGTGAGCTAACT
TACATTAATTGCGTTGCGCTCACTGCCCGCTTTCCAGTCGGGAAACCTGTCGTGCCAGCTGCATTAATGA
ATCGGCCAACGCGCGGGGAGAGGCGGTTTGCGTATTGGGCGCCAGGGTGGTTTTTCTTTTCACCAGTGAG
ACGGGCAACAGCTGATTGCCCTTCACCGCCTGGCCCTGAGAGAGTTGCAGCAAGCGGTCCACGCTGGTTT
GCCCCAGCAGGCGAAAATCCTGTTTGATGGTGGTTAACGGCGGGATATAACATGAGCTGTCTTCGGTATC
GTCGTATCCCACTACCGAGATATCCGCACCAACGCGCAGCCCGGACTCGGTAATGGCGCGCATTGCGCCC
AGCGCCATCTGATCGTTGGCAACCAGCATCGCAGTGGGAACGATGCCCTCATTCAGCATTTGCATGGTTT
GTTGAAAACCGGACATGGCACTCCAGTCGCCTTCCCGTTCCGCTATCGGCTGAATTTGATTGCGAGTGAG
ATATTTATGCCAGCCAGCCAGACGCAGACGCGCCGAGACAGAACTTAATGGGCCCGCTAACAGCGCGATT
TGCTGGTGACCCAATGCGACCAGATGCTCCACGCCCAGTCGCGTACCGTCTTCATGGGAGAAAATAATAC
TGTTGATGGGTGTCTGGTCAGAGACATCAAGAAATAACGCCGGAACATTAGTGCAGGCAGCTTCCACAGC
AATGGCATCCTGGTCATCCAGCGGATAGTTAATGATCAGCCCACTGACGCGTTGCGCGAGAAGATTGTGC
ACCGCCGCTTTACAGGCTTCGACGCCGCTTCGTTCTACCATCGACACCACCACGCTGGCACCCAGTTGAT
CGGCGCGAGATTTAATCGCCGCGACAATTTGCGACGGCGCGTGCAGGGCCAGACTGGAGGTGGCAACGCC
AATCAGCAACGACTGTTTGCCCGCCAGTTGTTGTGCCACGCGGTTGGGAATGTAATTCAGCTCCGCCATC
GCCGCTTCCACTTTTTCCCGCGTTTTCGCAGAAACGTGGCTGGCCTGGTTCACCACGCGGGAAACGGTCT
GATAAGAGACACCGGCATACTCTGCGACATCGTATAACGTTACTGGTTTCACATTCACCACCCTGAATTG
ACTCTCTTCCGGGCGCTATCATGCCATACCGCGAAAGGTTTTGCGCCATTCGATGGTGTCCGGGATCTCG
ACGCTCTCCCTTATGCGACTCCTGCATTAGGAAGCAGCCCAGTAGTAGGTTGAGGCCGTTGAGCACCGCC
GCCGCAAGGAATGGTGCATGCAAGGAGATGGCGCCCAACAGTCCCCCGGCCACGGGGCCTGCCACCATAC
CCACGCCGAAACAAGCGCTCATGAGCCCGAAGTGGCGAGCCCGATCTTCCCCATCGGTGATGTCGGCGAT
ATAGGCGCCAGCAACCGCACCTGTGGCGCCGGTGATGCCGGCCACGATGCGTCCGGCGTAGAGGATCGAG
ATCTCGATCCCGCGAAATTAATACGACTCACTATAGGGGAATTGTGAGCGGATAACAATTCCCCTCTAGA
AATAATTTTGTTTAACTTTAAGAAGGAGATATACCATGGGCAGCAGCCATCATCATCATCATCACAGCAG
CGGCCTGGTGCCGCGCGGCAGCCATATGGCTAGCATGACTGGTGGACAGCAAATGGGTCGCGGATCCATG
ATTACGCCAAGCTTAAAAGATGACCCAAGCCAAAGTGCTAACCTATTGTCAGAAGCTAAAAAGTTAAATG
AATCTCAAGCACCGAAAGCGGATAACAAATTCAACAAAGAACAACAAAAT
Features (pLannotate 1.2.2; 24 found; start..end, strand, type, name):
    316..525     +  CDS            protein G: immunoglobulin binding domain of Streptoccocus protein G
    616..2034    +  CDS            gag-pol (fragment): Moloney murine leukemia virus Gag-Pol polyprotein; gag-pol; contains a read-through stop codon
   2044..2061    +  CDS            9xHis (fragment): 9xHis affinity tag
   2071..2120    +  CDS            SET1 (fragment): solubility-enhancement tag derived from T7 phage gene 10B
   2128..2175    +  terminator     T7 terminator: transcription terminator for bacteriophage T7 RNA polymerase
   2212..2640    +  rep_origin     f1 ori (sequence partly withheld): f1 bacteriophage origin of replication; arrow indicates direction of (+) strand synthesis
   2693..2750    +  promoter       AmpR promoter (fragment): bla
   2759..3574    -  CDS            KanR: aminoglycoside phosphotransferase; aph(3')-Ia; confers resistance to kanamycin in bacteria or G418 (Geneticin®) in eukaryotes
   3696..4284    +  rep_origin     ori: high-copy-number ColE1/pMB1/pBR322/pUC origin of replication
   4470..4609    -  misc_feature   bom: basis of mobility region from pBR322
   4711..4902    -  CDS            rop: Rop protein, which maintains plasmids at low copy number; rop
   4919..5299    +  CDS            YPB1_ECOLX: Protein predicted: Swiss-Prot protein existence level 4. From Escherichia coli.
   5371..5662    -  CDS            TcR (fragment): tetracycline efflux protein; tet; confers resistance to tetracycline
   5677..5698    -  protein_bind   CAP binding site: CAP binding activates transcription in the presence of cAMP. E. coli catabolite activator protein
   5711..6793    -  CDS            lacI: lac repressor; lacI; The lac repressor binds to the lac operator to inhibit transcription in E. coli. This inhibition can be relieved by adding lactose or isopropyl-β-D-thiogalactopyranoside (IPTG).
   6794..6871    -  promoter       lacI promoter: lacI
   6879..7158    -  CDS            TcR (fragment): tetracycline efflux protein; tet; confers resistance to tetracycline
   7180..7198    +  promoter       T7 promoter: promoter for bacteriophage T7 RNA polymerase
   7199..7223    +  protein_bind   lac operator: The lac repressor binds to the lac operator to inhibit transcription in E. coli. This inhibition can be relieved by adding lactose or isopropyl-β-D-thiogalactopyranoside (IPTG). lac repressor encoded by lacI
   7238..7260    +  RBS            RBS: efficient ribosome binding site from bacteriophage T7 gene 10 (Olins and Rangwala, 1989)
   7279..7295    +  CDS            capTEV™ (fragment): composite tag for in vivo biotinylation, TEV protease cleavage, and 6xHis tagging
   7306..7323    +  CDS            thrombin site: thrombin recognition and cleavage site
   7327..7359    +  CDS            T7 tag (gene 10 leader): leader peptide from bacteriophage T7 gene 10 promotes efficient translation in E. coli
   7381..315     +  CDS            protein A (across the origin): immunoglobulin binding domains of Staphylocuccus aureus protein A
