[The description below was written by a language model from this plasmid's Addgene catalogue record and pLannotate feature annotations shown in this document.]
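Description:
His6-pAG-RTase is a bacterial expression plasmid built on the pET28a backbone for producing a fusion of Protein A/G with an engineered Moloney murine leukemia virus (MMLV) reverse transcriptase in E. coli. It is propagated through a ColE1/pBR322-type origin accompanied by the bom and rop elements, also carries an f1 phage origin, and is selected with kanamycin via the aph(3')-Ia gene. The catalogue lists a total size of 7,495 bp, close to the 7,491 nt sequenced record from which the features were annotated.

The expression cassette follows the standard pET arrangement: a T7 promoter with an adjacent lac operator, the T7 gene 10 ribosome binding site, and a T7 terminator, with a plasmid-borne lacI gene supplying repressor. Transcription therefore depends on a host that provides T7 RNA polymerase and is induced with IPTG. The open reading frame begins with the vector's N-terminal His6 tag (picked up by the annotation as a tag fragment), thrombin cleavage site and T7 tag leader. These are followed by the immunoglobulin-binding domains of Staphylococcus protein A and Streptococcus protein G, and then the Gag-Pol fragment corresponding to reverse transcriptase residues 25–497. The record lists the substitutions H8Y, D200N, T306K, W313F, T330P, D524G and L603W, although it does not explain how that numbering relates to the stated residue range. A short His-tag fragment is also annotated downstream of the insert; whether it is translated is not stated.

The antibody-binding Protein A/G moiety allows the purified enzyme to be tethered to antibody-bound targets. This fits the associated work on mapping RNA-binding protein binding sites by in situ reverse transcription-based sequencing.
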