Addgene plasmid #214932: His6-pAG-RTase
Purpose: Express fusion proteins of Protein A/G and MMLV reverse transcriptase (25-497) in bacterial systems
Depositing lab: Chuan He. Depositing organization: University of Chicago. Publication: Profiling of RNA-binding protein binding sites by in situ reverse transcription-based sequencing. Xiao Y, Chen YM, Zou Z, Ye C, Dou X, Wu J, Liu C, Liu S, Yan H, Wang P, Zeng TB, Liu Q, Fei J, Tang W, He C. Nat Methods. 2024 Jan 10. doi: 10.1038/s41592-023-02146-w. PubMed 38200227.
Backbone
  Vector backbone: pET28a
  Backbone size w/o insert (bp): 5369
  Total vector size (bp): 7495
  Vector type: Bacterial Expression
Growth in bacteria
  Bacterial resistance: Kanamycin, 50 μg/mL
  Growth temperature: 37°C
  Growth strain: DH5alpha
  Copy number: High Copy
Gene/Insert
  Gene/Insert name: fusion protein of protein A/G and MMLV reverse transcriptase (25-497) (alt name: pAG-RTase)
  Insert size (bp): 2157
  Mutation: MMLV RTase (H8Y, D200N, T306K, W313F, T330P, D524G, L603W)
  Promoter: T7 promoter
  Tag / fusion protein: His6 (N terminal on insert)
  Cloning method: Gibson Cloning
  Sequencing primers: 5′ T7F; 3′ T7R
Terms and licenses: Academic/Nonprofit Terms; Industry Terms: Not Available to Industry
How to cite: His6-pAG-RTase was a gift from Chuan He (Addgene plasmid # 214932 ; http://n2t.net/addgene:214932 ; RRID:Addgene_214932)
